Addgene plasmid #165833: pmCherry TL5
Purpose: mCherry red fluorescent protein for C-terminal tagging
Depositing lab: Koen Venken. Depositing organization: Baylor College of Medicine. Publication: Multiplexed drug-based selection and counterselection genetic manipulations in Drosophila. Matinyan N, Karkhanis MS, Gonzalez Y, Jain A, Saltzman A, Malovannaya A, Sarrion-Perdigones A, Dierick HA, Venken KJT. Cell Rep. 2021 Sep 14;36(11):109700. doi: 10.1016/j.celrep.2021.109700. PubMed 34525356.
Backbone
  Vector backbone: pUPD
  Backbone size w/o insert (bp): 3057
  Vector type: Insect Expression
Growth in bacteria
  Bacterial resistance: Ampicillin, 100 μg/mL
  Growth temperature: 37°C
  Growth strain: DH10B
  Copy number: High Copy
Gene/Insert
  Gene/Insert name: mCherry
  Species: Synthetic
  Insert size (bp): 709
  Cloning method: Restriction Enzyme; 5′ cloning site Unknown (unknown if destroyed)
Terms and licenses: Academic/Nonprofit Terms; Industry Terms: Not Available to Industry
Depositor comments: CDS-TL5
How to cite: pmCherry TL5 was a gift from Koen Venken (Addgene plasmid # 165833 ; http://n2t.net/addgene:165833 ; RRID:Addgene_165833)
