[The description below was written by a language model from this plasmid's Addgene catalogue record and pLannotate feature annotations shown in this document.]
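Description:
pmCherry TL5 is a small, high-copy part-donor plasmid built on the pUPD backbone, a universal part domestication vector of the kind used in GoldenBraid-style modular assembly. It carries a synthetic mCherry coding sequence intended for C-terminal tagging. The record classes it as an insect expression vector and links it to work on drug-based selection and counterselection in Drosophila. However, the annotated features include no insect promoter, terminator or transformation elements, so the plasmid appears to act as a source of the mCherry module, not as a stand-alone expression construct. The depositor's note "CDS-TL5" suggests a coding-sequence part assigned to a particular position or linker class in the assembly scheme, although the record does not define the term. The cloning sites used are also not stated.

In the roughly 3.8 kb sequence, the mCherry open reading frame of about 0.7 kb sits in the cloning region, interrupting lacZα. It is flanked by T7 and SP6 phage promoters and lies downstream of the lac promoter, lac operator and CAP binding site, a layout typical of blue/white screening vectors. mCherry is a rapidly maturing monomeric red fluorescent protein derived from Discosoma. A short stretch just upstream of the mCherry coding sequence, on the same strand, was automatically matched to a hornet peptide fragment. This is most likely a spurious hit to a linker or junction sequence and should not be read as a deliberate functional element. The plasmid is propagated in E. coli from a ColE1/pUC-type origin under ampicillin selection through β-lactamase. An f1 origin and a fragment of the pBR322 bom region are also present.
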