Features (pLannotate 1.2.2; 14 found; start..end, strand, type, name):
    248..405     -  CDS            lacZα (fragment): LacZα fragment of β-galactosidase; lacZ fragment
    408..426     +  promoter       T7 promoter: promoter for bacteriophage T7 RNA polymerase
    511..1218    -  CDS            mCherry: mCherry is a basic (constitutively fluorescent) red fluorescent protein published in 2004, derived from Discosoma sp.. It is reported to be a very rapidly-maturing monomer with low acid sensitivity.
   1247..1309    -  CDS            VESPI_VESMG (fragment): Experimental evidence at protein level: Swiss-Prot protein existence level 1. Shows contractile activity on isolated ileum smooth muscle. From Vespa magnifica (Hornet).
   1321..1339    -  promoter       SP6 promoter: promoter for bacteriophage SP6 RNA polymerase
   1381..1397    -  protein_bind   lac operator: The lac repressor binds to the lac operator to inhibit transcription in E. coli. This inhibition can be relieved by adding lactose or isopropyl-β-D-thiogalactopyranoside (IPTG). lac repressor encoded by lacI
   1405..1435    -  promoter       lac promoter: promoter for the E. coli lac operon
   1450..1471    -  protein_bind   CAP binding site: CAP binding activates transcription in the presence of cAMP. E. coli catabolite activator protein
   1484..1576    -  CDS            lacI (fragment): lac repressor; lacI; The lac repressor binds to the lac operator to inhibit transcription in E. coli. This inhibition can be relieved by adding lactose or isopropyl-β-D-thiogalactopyranoside (IPTG).
   1759..2346    -  rep_origin     ori: high-copy-number ColE1/pMB1/pBR322/pUC origin of replication
   2517..3377    -  CDS            AmpR: β-lactamase; bla; confers resistance to ampicillin, carbenicillin, and related antibiotics
   3378..3482    -  promoter       AmpR promoter: bla
   3509..3559    +  misc_feature   bom (fragment): basis of mobility region from pBR322
   3560..244     -  rep_origin     f1 ori (across the origin) (sequence partly withheld): f1 bacteriophage origin of replication; arrow indicates direction of (+) strand synthesis
>Addgene plasmid #165833 | pmCherry TL5 | addgene full sequence | sequence record 335084 | Addgene NGS Result
GCTGGCCCACTACGTGAACCATCACCCT
[91 nt withheld, positions 29-119]
G
[124 nt withheld, positions 121-244]
CCATTCGCCATTCAGGCTGCGCAACTGTTGGGAAGGGCGATCGGTGCGGGCCTCTTCGCTATTACGCCAG
CTGGCGAAAGGGGGATGTGCTGCAAGGCGATTAAGTTGGGTAACGCCAGGGTTTTCCCAGTCACGACGTT
GTAAAACGACGGCCAGTGAATTGTAATACGACTCACTATAGGGCGAATTGGGCCCGACGTCGCATGCTCC
CGGCCGCCATGGCGGCCGCGGGAATTCGATTGGGCGATGAGTGGTCTCGAAGCTTACTTGTACAGCTCAT
CCATGCCGCCCGTGCTATGACGTCCTTCGGCACGCTCGTACTGCTCCACGATGGTGTAGTCCTCGTTGTG
GCTGGTGATGTCCAGCTTGATGTTCACGTTGTAGGCGCCGGGCAATTGCACGGGCTTCTTGGCCTTGTAG
GTGGTCTTCACCTCGGCGTCGTAGTGGCCTCCATCCTTCAGCTTCAGGCGCTGCTTGATCTCGCCCTTCA
GAGCGCCGTCCTCGGGATACATGCGCTCGCTGGAAGCCTCCCAGCCCATGGTCTTCTTCTGCATCACCGG
GCCATCGGAGGGAAAGTTCGTGCCGCGCAGCTTGACCTTGTAGATGAACTCGCCGTCCTGCAAGCTGGAG
TCCTGGGTCACGGTCACCACTCCGCCGTCCTCGAAGTTCATCACGCGCTCCCACTTGAAGCCTTCGGGGA
AGCTCAGCTTCAGGTAGTCGGGAATGTCGGCCGGGTGCTTCACGTAGGCCTTGGAGCCGTACATGAACTG
GGGGCTCAAGATGTCCCAGGCAAAGGGCAACGGGCCTCCCTTGGTCACCTTCAGTTTGGCGGTCTGGGTG
CCTTCGTAGGGACGTCCCTCGCCTTCGCCCTCGATCTCGAACTCGTGGCCATTCACGCTGCCCTCCATGT
GGACCTTGAAGCGCATGAACTCCTTGATGATGGCCATGTTATCCTCTTCTCCCTTGGACACCATCGAGCG
AGACCACTCATCGCCCAATCACTAGTGAATTCGCGGCCGCCTGCAGGTCGACCATATGGGAGAGCTCCCA
ACGCGTTGGATGCATAGCTTGAGTATTCTATAGTGTCACCTAAATAGCTTGGCGTAATCATGGTCATAGC
TGTTTCCTGTGTGAAATTGTTATCCGCTCACAATTCCACACAACATACGAGCCGGAAGCATAAAGTGTAA
AGCCTGGGGTGCCTAATGAGTGAGCTAACTCACATTAATTGCGTTGCGCTCACTGCCCGCTTTCCAGTCG
GGAAACCTGTCGTGCCAGCTGCATTAATGAATCGGCCAACGCGCGGGGAGAGGCGGTTTGCGTATTGGGC
GCTCTTCCGCTTCCTCGCTCACTGACTCGCTGCGCTCGGTCGTTCGGCTGCGGCGAGCGGTATCAGCTCA
CTCAAAGGCGGTAATACGGTTATCCACAGAATCAGGGGATAACGCAGGAAAGAACATGTGAGCAAAAGGC
CAGCAAAAGGCCAGGAACCGTAAAAAGGCCGCGTTGCTGGCGTTTTTCCATAGGCTCCGCCCCCCTGACG
AGCATCACAAAAATCGACGCTCAAGTCAGAGGTGGCGAAACCCGACAGGACTATAAAGATACCAGGCGTT
TCCCCCTGGAAGCTCCCTCGTGCGCTCTCCTGTTCCGACCCTGCCGCTTACCGGATACCTGTCCGCCTTT
CTCCCTTCGGGAAGCGTGGCGCTTTCTCATAGCTCACGCTGTAGGTATCTCAGTTCGGTGTAGGTCGTTC
GCTCCAAGCTGGGCTGTGTGCACGAACCCCCCGTTCAGCCCGACCGCTGCGCCTTATCCGGTAACTATCG
TCTTGAGTCCAACCGGTAAGACACGACTTATCGCCACTGGCAGCAGCCACTGGTAACAGGATTAGCAGAG
CGAGGTATGTAGGCGGTGCTACAGAGTTCTTGAAGTGGTGGCCTAACTACGGCTACACTAGAAGAACAGT
ATTTGGTATCTGCGCTCTGCTGAAGCCAGTTACCTTCGGAAAAAGAGTTGGTAGCTCTTGATCCGGCAAA
CAAACCACCGCTGGTAGCGGTGGTTTTTTTGTTTGCAAGCAGCAGATTACGCGCAGAAAAAAAGGATCTC
AAGAAGATCCTTTGATCTTTTCTACGGGGTCTGACGCTCAGTGGAACGAAAACTCACGTTAAGGGATTTT
GGTCATGAGATTATCAAAAAGGATCTTCACCTAGATCCTTTTAAATTAAAAATGAAGTTTTAAATCAATC
TAAAGTATATATGAGTAAACTTGGTCTGACAGTTACCAATGCTTAATCAGTGAGGCACCTATCTCAGCGA
TCTGTCTATTTCGTTCATCCATAGTTGCCTGACTCCCCGTCGTGTAGATAACTACGATACGGGAGGGCTT
ACCATCTGGCCCCAGTGCTGCAATGATACCGCGCGACCCACGCTCACCGGCTCCAGATTTATCAGCAATA
AACCAGCCAGCCGGAAGGGCCGAGCGCAGAAGTGGTCCTGCAACTTTATCCGCCTCCATCCAGTCTATTA
ATTGTTGCCGGGAAGCTAGAGTAAGTAGTTCGCCAGTTAATAGTTTGCGCAACGTTGTTGCCATTGCTAC
AGGCATCGTGGTGTCACGCTCGTCGTTTGGTATGGCTTCATTCAGCTCCGGTTCCCAACGATCAAGGCGA
GTTACATGATCCCCCATGTTGTGCAAAAAAGCGGTTAGCTCCTTCGGTCCTCCGATCGTTGTCAGAAGTA
AGTTGGCCGCAGTGTTATCACTCATGGTTATGGCAGCACTGCATAATTCTCTTACTGTCATGCCATCCGT
AAGATGCTTTTCTGTGACTGGTGAGTACTCAACCAAGTCATTCTGAGAATAGTGTATGCGGCGACCGAGT
TGCTCTTGCCCGGCGTCAATACGGGATAATACCGCGCCACATAGCAGAACTTTAAAAGTGCTCATCATTG
GAAAACGTTCTTCGGGGCGAAAACTCTCAAGGATCTTACCGCTGTTGAGATCCAGTTCGATGTAACCCAC
TCGTGCACCCAACTGATCTTCAGCATCTTTTACTTTCACCAGCGTTTCTGGGTGAGCAAAAACAGGAAGG
CAAAATGCCGCAAAAAAGGGAATAAGGGCGACACGGAAATGTTGAATACTCATACTCTTCCTTTTTCAAT
ATTATTGAAGCATTTATCAGGGTTATTGTCTCATGAGCGGATACATATTTGAATGTATTTAGAAAAATAA
ACAAATAGGGGTTCCGCGCACATTTCCCCGAAAAGTGCCACCTGATGCGGTGTGAAATACCGCACAGATG
CGTAAGGAGAAAATACCGCATCAGGAAATTGTAAGCGTTAATATTTTGTTAAAATTCGCGTTAAATTTTT
GTTAAATCAGCTCATTTTTTAACCAATAGGCCGAAATCGGCAAAATCCCTTATAAATCAAAAGAATAGAC
CGAGATAGGGT
[37 nt withheld, positions 3686-3722]
AAAGAACGTGGACTCCAACGTCAAAGGGCGAAAAACCGTCTATCAGGGC
